Addgene plasmid #72568: shMEK1/2 v2 puro
Purpose: Hairpin targeting MEK1 and MEK2 (murine).
Depositing lab: Kevin Janes. Depositing organization: University of Virginia. Publication: Network Architecture Predisposes an Enzyme to Either Pharmacologic or Genetic Targeting. Jensen KJ, Moyer CB, Janes KA. Cell Syst. 2016 Feb 24;2(2):112-121. 10.1016/j.cels.2016.01.012 PubMed 26942229.
Backbone
  Vector backbone: pLKO.1
  Backbone size w/o insert (bp): 7032
  Vector type: Mammalian Expression, Lentiviral
  Selectable markers: Puromycin
Growth in bacteria
  Bacterial resistance: Ampicillin, 100 μg/mL
  Growth temperature: 37°C
  Growth strain: NEB Stable
  Copy number: High Copy
Gene/Insert
  Gene/Insert name: MEK1/2 (alt name: Map2k1, Map2k2)
  gRNA/shRNA sequence: GCTGATCCACCTGGAGATCAA
  Species: M. musculus (mouse)
  GenBank ID: NM_008927 NM_023138
  Entrez Gene: Map2k1 (a.k.a. MAPKK1, MEKK1, Mek1, Prkmk1); Map2k2 (a.k.a. AA589381, MEK2, MK2, Prkmk2)
  Cloning method: Restriction Enzyme; 5′ cloning site AgeI (not destroyed); 3′ cloning site EcoRI (not destroyed)
  Sequencing primers: 5′ LKO.1 5'
Terms and licenses: Academic/Nonprofit Terms; Industry Terms: Not Available to Industry
How to cite: shMEK1/2 v2 puro was a gift from Kevin Janes (Addgene plasmid # 72568 ; http://n2t.net/addgene:72568 ; RRID:Addgene_72568)
