[The description below was written by a language model from this plasmid's Addgene catalogue record and pLannotate feature annotations shown in this document.]
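Description:
shMEK1/2 v2 puro is a lentiviral shRNA plasmid built on the pLKO.1 backbone. It carries a single hairpin designed to knock down both murine MEK1 (Map2k1) and MEK2 (Map2k2), the paired MAP kinase kinases upstream of ERK. The hairpin was cloned between the AgeI and EcoRI sites, both of which are retained. This places it directly downstream of the human U6 promoter, an RNA polymerase III promoter suited to producing short, defined transcripts that the cell processes into siRNA. The hairpin itself is not annotated in the feature table, but the gap between the U6 promoter and the cPPT/CTS element matches its expected position. The assembled sequence of 7,083 nt is only slightly larger than the stated backbone size, as expected for a short hairpin insert.

The viral portion has a third-generation, self-inactivating design. An RSV promoter fused to a truncated HIV-1 5' LTR drives Tat-independent genomic RNA production in packaging cells. It is followed by the Ψ packaging signal with adjoining gag sequence, the RRE for Rev-dependent nuclear export, the cPPT/CTS to aid nuclear import, and a ΔU3 3' LTR that disables LTR promoter activity after integration. Within the provirus, a human PGK promoter drives the puromycin N-acetyltransferase gene, so stably transduced mammalian cells can be selected with puromycin. In bacteria the plasmid is maintained by a high-copy ColE1/pUC-type origin and ampicillin resistance. An f1 origin, an SV40 origin and poly(A) signal, and leftover lac, T3 and T7 elements are inherited from the backbone. The construct is meant for packaging into lentivirus, with helper functions supplied in trans, to achieve stable dual MEK1/2 knockdown in mouse cells. The associated publication compares pharmacologic and genetic targeting of an enzyme.
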