Features (pLannotate 1.2.2; 25 found; start..end, strand, type, name):
    528..1127    +  CDS            PuroR: puromycin N-acetyltransferase; pac from Streptomyces alboniger; confers resistance to puromycin
   1170..1253    +  CDS            nef (fragment): NEF_HV1Z2 - Experimental evidence at protein level: Swiss-Prot protein existence level 1. Extracellular Nef protein targets CD4(+) T-lymphocytes for apoptosis by interacting with CXCR4 surface receptors. From Human immunodeficiency virus type 1 group M subtype D (isolate Z2/CDC-Z34) (HIV-1).
   1255..1488    +  LTR            3' LTR (ΔU3): self-inactivating 3' long terminal repeat (LTR) from HIV-1
   1560..1681    +  polyA_signal   SV40 poly(A) signal: SV40 polyadenylation signal
   1721..1856    +  rep_origin     SV40 ori: SV40 origin of replication
   1877..1895    -  promoter       T7 promoter: promoter for bacteriophage T7 RNA polymerase
   1903..2058    +  CDS            lacZα (fragment): LacZα fragment of β-galactosidase; lacZ fragment
   2063..2491    +  rep_origin     f1 ori (sequence partly withheld): f1 bacteriophage origin of replication; arrow indicates direction of (+) strand synthesis
   2544..2648    +  promoter       AmpR promoter: bla
   2649..3509    +  CDS            AmpR: β-lactamase; bla; confers resistance to ampicillin, carbenicillin, and related antibiotics
   3680..4268    +  rep_origin     ori: high-copy-number ColE1/pMB1/pBR322/pUC origin of replication
   4451..4543    +  CDS            lacI (fragment): lac repressor; lacI; The lac repressor binds to the lac operator to inhibit transcription in E. coli. This inhibition can be relieved by adding lactose or isopropyl-β-D-thiogalactopyranoside (IPTG).
   4556..4577    +  protein_bind   CAP binding site: CAP binding activates transcription in the presence of cAMP. E. coli catabolite activator protein
   4592..4622    +  promoter       lac promoter: promoter for the E. coli lac operon
   4630..4646    +  protein_bind   lac operator: The lac repressor binds to the lac operator to inhibit transcription in E. coli. This inhibition can be relieved by adding lactose or isopropyl-β-D-thiogalactopyranoside (IPTG). lac repressor encoded by lacI
   4691..4709    +  promoter       T3 promoter: promoter for bacteriophage T3 RNA polymerase
   4737..4963    +  promoter       RSV promoter: Rous sarcoma virus enhancer/promoter
   4964..5144    +  LTR            5' LTR (truncated): truncated 5' long terminal repeat (LTR) from HIV-1
   5191..5316    +  misc_feature   HIV-1 Ψ: packaging signal of human immunodeficiency virus type 1
   5300..5663    +  CDS            HIV-1 gag (fragment): gag protein from human immunodeficiency virus 1; gag
   5809..6042    +  misc_feature   RRE: The Rev response element (RRE) of HIV-1 allows for Rev-dependent mRNA export from the nucleus to the cytoplasm.
   6419..6519    +  CDS            Rev (fragment): human immunodeficiency virus 1 (HIV-1) Rev protein; rev; enhances nuclear export of unspliced and incompletely spliced viral mRNAs
   6569..6809    +  promoter       U6 promoter: RNA polymerase III promoter for human U6 snRNA
   6914..7031    +  misc_feature   cPPT/CTS: central polypurine tract and central termination sequence of HIV-1
   7080..506     +  promoter       hPGK promoter (across the origin): human phosphoglycerate kinase 1 promoter
>Addgene plasmid #72568 | shMEK1/2 v2 puro | addgene full sequence | sequence record 139506 | Addgene assembled full plasmid sequence
TTGGGGTTGCGCCTTTTCCAAGGCAGCCCTGGGTTTGCGCAGGGACGCGGCTGCTCTGGGCGTGGTTCCG
GGAAACGCAGCGGCGCCGACCCTGGGTCTCGCACATTCTTCACGTCCGTTCGCAGCGTCACCCGGATCTT
CGCCGCTACCCTTGTGGGCCCCCCGGCGACGCTTCCTGCTCCGCCCCTAAGTCGGGAAGGTTCCTTGCGG
TTCGCGGCGTGCCGGACGTGACAAACGGAAGCCGCACGTCTCACTAGTACCCTCGCAGACGGACAGCGCC
AGGGAGCAATGGCAGCGCGCCGACCGCGATGGGCTGTGGCCAATAGCGGCTGCTCAGCAGGGCGCGCCGA
GAGCAGCGGCCGGAAGGGGCGGTGCGGGAGGCGGGGTGTGGGGCGGTAGTGTGGGCCCTGTTCCTGCCCG
CGCGGTGTTCCGCATTCTGCAAGCCTCCGGAGCGCACGTCGGCAGTCGGCTCCCTCGTTGACCGAATCAC
CGACCTCTCTCCCCAGGGGGATCCACCGGAGCTTACCATGACCGAGTACAAGCCCACGGTGCGCCTCGCC
ACCCGCGACGACGTCCCCAGGGCCGTACGCACCCTCGCCGCCGCGTTCGCCGACTACCCCGCCACGCGCC
ACACCGTCGATCCGGACCGCCACATCGAGCGGGTCACCGAGCTGCAAGAACTCTTCCTCACGCGCGTCGG
GCTCGACATCGGCAAGGTGTGGGTCGCGGACGACGGCGCCGCGGTGGCGGTCTGGACCACGCCGGAGAGC
GTCGAAGCGGGGGCGGTGTTCGCCGAGATCGGCCCGCGCATGGCCGAGTTGAGCGGTTCCCGGCTGGCCG
CGCAGCAACAGATGGAAGGCCTCCTGGCGCCGCACCGGCCCAAGGAGCCCGCGTGGTTCCTGGCCACCGT
CGGCGTCTCGCCCGACCACCAGGGCAAGGGTCTGGGCAGCGCCGTCGTGCTCCCCGGAGTGGAGGCGGCC
GAGCGCGCCGGGGTGCCCGCCTTCCTGGAGACCTCCGCGCCCCGCAACCTCCCCTTCTACGAGCGGCTCG
GCTTCACCGTCACCGCCGACGTCGAGGTGCCCGAAGGACCGCGCACCTGGTGCATGACCCGCAAGCCCGG
TGCCTGACGCCCGCCCCACGACCCGCAGCGCCCGACCGAAAGGAGCGCACGACCCCATGCATCGGTACCT
TTAAGACCAATGACTTACAAGGCAGCTGTAGATCTTAGCCACTTTTTAAAAGAAAAGGGGGGACTGGAAG
GGCTAATTCACTCCCAACGAAGACAAGATCTGCTTTTTGCTTGTACTGGGTCTCTCTGGTTAGACCAGAT
CTGAGCCTGGGAGCTCTCTGGCTAACTAGGGAACCCACTGCTTAAGCCTCAATAAAGCTTGCCTTGAGTG
CTTCAAGTAGTGTGTGCCCGTCTGTTGTGTGACTCTGGTAACTAGAGATCCCTCAGACCCTTTTAGTCAG
TGTGGAAAATCTCTAGCAGTAGTAGTTCATGTCATCTTATTATTCAGTATTTATAACTTGCAAAGAAATG
AATATCAGAGAGTGAGAGGAACTTGTTTATTGCAGCTTATAATGGTTACAAATAAAGCAATAGCATCACA
AATTTCACAAATAAAGCATTTTTTTCACTGCATTCTAGTTGTGGTTTGTCCAAACTCATCAATGTATCTT
ATCATGTCTGGCTCTAGCTATCCCGCCCCTAACTCCGCCCATCCCGCCCCTAACTCCGCCCAGTTCCGCC
CATTCTCCGCCCCATGGCTGACTAATTTTTTTTATTTATGCAGAGGCCGAGGCCGCCTCGGCCTCTGAGC
TATTCCAGAAGTAGTGAGGAGGCTTTTTTGGAGGCCTAGGGACGTACCCAATTCGCCCTATAGTGAGTCG
TATTACGCGCGCTCACTGGCCGTCGTTTTACAACGTCGTGACTGGGAAAACCCTGGCGTTACCCAACTTA
ATCGCCTTGCAGCACATCCCCCTTTCGCCAGCTGGCGTAATAGCGAAGAGGCCCGCACCGATCGCCCTTC
CCAACAGTTGCGCAGCCTGAATGGCGAATGGG
[124 nt withheld, positions 2063-2186]
C
[91 nt withheld, positions 2188-2278]
A
[49 nt withheld, positions 2280-2328]
CCTTTGACGTTGGAGTCCACGTTCTTT
[37 nt withheld, positions 2356-2392]
ACCCTATCTCGGTCTATTCTTTTGATTTATAAGGGATTTTGCCGATTTCGGCCTATTGGTTAAAAAATGA
GCTGATTTAACAAAAATTTAACGCGAATTTTAACAAAATATTAACGCTTACAATTTAGGTGGCACTTTTC
GGGGAAATGTGCGCGGAACCCCTATTTGTTTATTTTTCTAAATACATTCAAATATGTATCCGCTCATGAG
ACAATAACCCTGATAAATGCTTCAATAATATTGAAAAAGGAAGAGTATGAGTATTCAACATTTCCGTGTC
GCCCTTATTCCCTTTTTTGCGGCATTTTGCCTTCCTGTTTTTGCTCACCCAGAAACGCTGGTGAAAGTAA
AAGATGCTGAAGATCAGTTGGGTGCACGAGTGGGTTACATCGAACTGGATCTCAACAGCGGTAAGATCCT
TGAGAGTTTTCGCCCCGAAGAACGTTTTCCAATGATGAGCACTTTTAAAGTTCTGCTATGTGGCGCGGTA
TTATCCCGTATTGACGCCGGGCAAGAGCAACTCGGTCGCCGCATACACTATTCTCAGAATGACTTGGTTG
AGTACTCACCAGTCACAGAAAAGCATCTTACGGATGGCATGACAGTAAGAGAATTATGCAGTGCTGCCAT
AACCATGAGTGATAACACTGCGGCCAACTTACTTCTGACAACGATCGGAGGACCGAAGGAGCTAACCGCT
TTTTTGCACAACATGGGGGATCATGTAACTCGCCTTGATCGTTGGGAACCGGAGCTGAATGAAGCCATAC
CAAACGACGAGCGTGACACCACGATGCCTGTAGCAATGGCAACAACGTTGCGCAAACTATTAACTGGCGA
ACTACTTACTCTAGCTTCCCGGCAACAATTAATAGACTGGATGGAGGCGGATAAAGTTGCAGGACCACTT
CTGCGCTCGGCCCTTCCGGCTGGCTGGTTTATTGCTGATAAATCTGGAGCCGGTGAGCGTGGGTCTCGCG
GTATCATTGCAGCACTGGGGCCAGATGGTAAGCCCTCCCGTATCGTAGTTATCTACACGACGGGGAGTCA
GGCAACTATGGATGAACGAAATAGACAGATCGCTGAGATAGGTGCCTCACTGATTAAGCATTGGTAACTG
TCAGACCAAGTTTACTCATATATACTTTAGATTGATTTAAAACTTCATTTTTAATTTAAAAGGATCTAGG
TGAAGATCCTTTTTGATAATCTCATGACCAAAATCCCTTAACGTGAGTTTTCGTTCCACTGAGCGTCAGA
CCCCGTAGAAAAGATCAAAGGATCTTCTTGAGATCCTTTTTTTCTGCGCGTAATCTGCTGCTTGCAAACA
AAAAAACCACCGCTACCAGCGGTGGTTTGTTTGCCGGATCAAGAGCTACCAACTCTTTTTCCGAAGGTAA
CTGGCTTCAGCAGAGCGCAGATACCAAATACTGTTCTTCTAGTGTAGCCGTAGTTAGGCCACCACTTCAA
GAACTCTGTAGCACCGCCTACATACCTCGCTCTGCTAATCCTGTTACCAGTGGCTGCTGCCAGTGGCGAT
AAGTCGTGTCTTACCGGGTTGGACTCAAGACGATAGTTACCGGATAAGGCGCAGCGGTCGGGCTGAACGG
GGGGTTCGTGCACACAGCCCAGCTTGGAGCGAACGACCTACACCGAACTGAGATACCTACAGCGTGAGCT
ATGAGAAAGCGCCACGCTTCCCGAAGGGAGAAAGGCGGACAGGTATCCGGTAAGCGGCAGGGTCGGAACA
GGAGAGCGCACGAGGGAGCTTCCAGGGGGAAACGCCTGGTATCTTTATAGTCCTGTCGGGTTTCGCCACC
TCTGACTTGAGCGTCGATTTTTGTGATGCTCGTCAGGGGGGCGGAGCCTATGGAAAAACGCCAGCAACGC
GGCCTTTTTACGGTTCCTGGCCTTTTGCTGGCCTTTTGCTCACATGTTCTTTCCTGCGTTATCCCCTGAT
TCTGTGGATAACCGTATTACCGCCTTTGAGTGAGCTGATACCGCTCGCCGCAGCCGAACGACCGAGCGCA
GCGAGTCAGTGAGCGAGGAAGCGGAAGAGCGCCCAATACGCAAACCGCCTCTCCCCGCGCGTTGGCCGAT
TCATTAATGCAGCTGGCACGACAGGTTTCCCGACTGGAAAGCGGGCAGTGAGCGCAACGCAATTAATGTG
AGTTAGCTCACTCATTAGGCACCCCAGGCTTTACACTTTATGCTTCCGGCTCGTATGTTGTGTGGAATTG
TGAGCGGATAACAATTTCACACAGGAAACAGCTATGACCATGATTACGCCAAGCGCGCAATTAACCCTCA
CTAAAGGGAACAAAAGCTGGAGCTGCAAGCTTAATGTAGTCTTATGCAATACTCTTGTAGTCTTGCAACA
TGGTAACGATGAGTTAGCAACATGCCTTACAAGGAGAGAAAAAGCACCGTGCATGCCGATTGGTGGAAGT
AAGGTGGTACGATCGTGCCTTATTAGGAAGGCAACAGACGGGTCTGACATGGATTGGACGAACCACTGAA
TTGCCGCATTGCAGAGATATTGTATTTAAGTGCCTAGCTCGATACATAAACGGGTCTCTCTGGTTAGACC
AGATCTGAGCCTGGGAGCTCTCTGGCTAACTAGGGAACCCACTGCTTAAGCCTCAATAAAGCTTGCCTTG
AGTGCTTCAAGTAGTGTGTGCCCGTCTGTTGTGTGACTCTGGTAACTAGAGATCCCTCAGACCCTTTTAG
TCAGTGTGGAAAATCTCTAGCAGTGGCGCCCGAACAGGGACTTGAAAGCGAAAGGGAAACCAGAGGAGCT
CTCTCGACGCAGGACTCGGCTTGCTGAAGCGCGCACGGCAAGAGGCGAGGGGCGGCGACTGGTGAGTACG
CCAAAAATTTTGACTAGCGGAGGCTAGAAGGAGAGAGATGGGTGCGAGAGCGTCAGTATTAAGCGGGGGA
GAATTAGATCGCGATGGGAAAAAATTCGGTTAAGGCCAGGGGGAAAGAAAAAATATAAATTAAAACATAT
AGTATGGGCAAGCAGGGAGCTAGAACGATTCGCAGTTAATCCTGGCCTGTTAGAAACATCAGAAGGCTGT
AGACAAATACTGGGACAGCTACAACCATCCCTTCAGACAGGATCAGAAGAACTTAGATCATTATATAATA
CAGTAGCAACCCTCTATTGTGTGCATCAAAGGATAGAGATAAAAGACACCAAGGAAGCTTTAGACAAGAT
AGAGGAAGAGCAAAACAAAAGTAAGACCACCGCACAGCAAGCGGCCGCTGATCTTCAGACCTGGAGGAGG
AGATATGAGGGACAATTGGAGAAGTGAATTATATAAATATAAAGTAGTAAAAATTGAACCATTAGGAGTA
GCACCCACCAAGGCAAAGAGAAGAGTGGTGCAGAGAGAAAAAAGAGCAGTGGGAATAGGAGCTTTGTTCC
TTGGGTTCTTGGGAGCAGCAGGAAGCACTATGGGCGCAGCGTCAATGACGCTGACGGTACAGGCCAGACA
ATTATTGTCTGGTATAGTGCAGCAGCAGAACAATTTGCTGAGGGCTATTGAGGCGCAACAGCATCTGTTG
CAACTCACAGTCTGGGGCATCAAGCAGCTCCAGGCAAGAATCCTGGCTGTGGAAAGATACCTAAAGGATC
AACAGCTCCTGGGGATTTGGGGTTGCTCTGGAAAACTCATTTGCACCACTGCTGTGCCTTGGAATGCTAG
TTGGAGTAATAAATCTCTGGAACAGATTTGGAATCACACGACCTGGATGGAGTGGGACAGAGAAATTAAC
AATTACACAAGCTTAATACACTCCTTAATTGAAGAATCGCAAAACCAGCAAGAAAAGAATGAACAAGAAT
TATTGGAATTAGATAAATGGGCAAGTTTGTGGAATTGGTTTAACATAACAAATTGGCTGTGGTATATAAA
ATTATTCATAATGATAGTAGGAGGCTTGGTAGGTTTAAGAATAGTTTTTGCTGTACTTTCTATAGTGAAT
AGAGTTAGGCAGGGATATTCACCATTATCGTTTCAGACCCACCTCCCAACCCCGAGGGGACCCGACAGGC
CCGAAGGAATAGAAGAAGAAGGTGGAGAGAGAGACAGAGACAGATCCATTCGATTAGTGAACGGATCTCG
ACGGTATCGATCACGAGACTAGCCTCGAGCGGCCGCCCCCTTCACCGAGGGCCTATTTCCCATGATTCCT
TCATATTTGCATATACGATACAAGGCTGTTAGAGAGATAATTGGAATTAATTTGACTGTAAACACAAAGA
TATTAGTACAAAATACGTGACGTAGAAAGTAATAATTTCTTGGGTAGTTTGCAGTTTTAAAATTATGTTT
TAAAATGGACTATCATATGCTTACCGTAACTTGAAAGTATTTCGATTTCTTGGCTTTATATATCTTGTGG
AAAGGACGAAACACCGGGCTGATCCACCTGGAGATCAACTGCAGTTGATCTCCAGGTGGATCAGCTTTTT
GAATTCTCGACCTCGAGACAAATGGCAGTATTCATCCACAATTTTAAAAGAAAAGGGGGGATTGGGGGGT
ACAGTGCAGGGGAAAGAATAGTAGACATAATAGCAACAGACATACAAACTAAAGAATTACAAAAACAAAT
TACAAAAATTCAAAATTTTCGGGTTTATTACAGGGACAGCAGAGATCCACTTTGGCCGCGGCTCGAGGGG
G
