>Addgene plasmid #72568 | shMEK1/2 v2 puro | addgene partial sequence | sequence record 137714 | hPGK-F 5'-GTGTTCCGCATTCTGCAAG-3'
GTCGGCTCCCTCGTTGACCGAATCACCGACCTCTCTCCCCAGGGGGATCCACCGGAGCTTACCATGACCG
AGTACAAGCCCACGGTGCGCCTCGCCACCCGCGACGACGTCCCCAGGGCCGTACGCACCCTCGCCGCCGC
GTTCGCCGACTACCCCGCCACGCGCCACACCGTCGATCCGGACCGCCACATCGAGCGGGTCACCGAGCTG
CAAGAACTCTTCCTCACGCGCGTCGGGCTCGACATCGGCAAGGTGTGGGTCGCGGACGACGGCGCCGCGG
TGGCGGTCTGGACCACGCCGGAGAGCGTCGAAGCGGGGGCGGTGTTCGCCGAGATCGGCCCGCGCATGGC
CGAGTTGAGCGGTTCCCGGCTGGCCGCGCAGCAACAGATGGAAGGCCTCCTGGCGCCGCACCGGCCCAAG
GAGCCCGCGTGGTTCCTGGCCACCGTCGGCGTCTCGCCCGACCACCAGGGCAAGGGTCTGGGCAGCGCCG
TCGTGCTCCCCGGAGTGGAGGCGGCCGAGCGCGCCGGGGTGCCCGCCTTCCTGGAGACCTCCGCGCCCCG
CAACCTCCCCTTCTACGAGCGGCTCGGCTTCACCGTCACCGCCGACGTCGAGGTGCCCGAAGGACCGCGC
ACCTGGTGCATGACCCGCAAGCCCGGTGCCTGACGCCCGCCCCACGACCCGCAGCGCCCGACCGAAAGGA
GCGCACGACCCCATGCATCGGTACCTTTAAGACCAATGACTTACAAGGCAGCTGTAGATCTTAGCCACTT
TTTAAAAGAAAAGGGGGGACTGGAAGGGCTAATTCACTCCCAACGAAGACAAGATCTGCTTTTTGCTTGT
ACTGGGTCTCTCTGGTTAGACCAGATCTGAGCCTGGGAGCTCTCTGGCTAACTAGGGAACCCACTGCTTA
AGCCTCAATAAAGCTTGCCTTGAGTGCTTCAAGTAGTGTGTGCCCGTCTGTTGTGTGACTCTGGTAACTA
GAGATCCCTCAGACCCTTTTAGTCAGTGTGGAAA
