>Addgene plasmid #72568 | shMEK1/2 v2 puro | addgene partial sequence | sequence record 139505 | Top_Fop 5'-TCACCATTATCGTTTCAGAC-3'
CCGACAGGCCCGAAGGAATAGAAGAAGAAGGTGGAGAGAGAGACAGAGACAGATCCATTCGATTAGTGAA
CGGATCTCGACGGTATCGATCACGAGACTAGCCTCGAGCGGCCGCCCCCTTCACCGAGGGCCTATTTCCC
ATGATTCCTTCATATTTGCATATACGATACAAGGCTGTTAGAGAGATAATTGGAATTAATTTGACTGTAA
ACACAAAGATATTAGTACAAAATACGTGACGTAGAAAGTAATAATTTCTTGGGTAGTTTGCAGTTTTAAA
ATTATGTTTTAAAATGGACTATCATATGCTTACCGTAACTTGAAAGTATTTCGATTTCTTGGCTTTATAT
ATCTTGTGGAAAGGACGAAACACCGGGCTGATCCACCTGGAGATCAACTGCAGTTGATCTCCAGGTGGAT
CAGCTTTTTGAATTCTCGACCTCGAGACAAATGGCAGTATTCATCCACAATTTTAAAAGAAAAGGGGGGA
TTGGGGGGTACAGTGCAGGGGAAAGAATAGTAGACATAATAGCAACAGACATACAAACTAAAGAATTACA
AAAACAAATTACAAAAATTCAAAATTTTCGGGTTTATTACAGGGACAGCAGAGATCCACTTTGGCCGCGG
CTCGAGGGGGTTGGGGTTGCGCCTTTTCCAAGGCAGCCCTGGGTTTGCGCAGGGACGCGGCTGCTCTGGG
CGTGGTTCCGGGAAACGCAGCGGCGCCGACCCTGGGTCTCGCACATTCTTCACGTCCGTTCGCAGCGTCA
CCCGGATCTTCGCCGCTACCCTTGTGGGCCCCCCGGCGACGCTTCCTGCTCCGCCCCTAAGTCGGGAAGG
TTCCTTGCGGTTCGCGGCGTGCCGGACGTGACAAACGGAAGCCGCACGTCTCACTAGTACCCTCGCAGAC
GGACAGCGCCAGGGAGCAATGGCAGCGCGCCGACCGCGATGGGCTGTGGCCAATAGCGGCTGCTCAGCAG
GGCGCGCCGAGAGCAGCGGCCGGAAGGG
